>Addgene plasmid #200547 | pMC-ME_P2A-CreER-pA ORF3 FRT-acry:mCherry-pA-FRT | addgene full sequence | sequence record 394489 | Addgene NGS Result
AATCCGCTCCCGGCGGATTTGTCCTACTCAGGAGAGCGTTCACCGACAAACAACAGATAAAACGAAAGGC
CCAGTCTTCCGACTGAGCCTTTCGTTTTATTTGATGCCTGGCAGTTCCCTACTCTCGCGTTAACGCTAGC
ATGGATGTTTTCCCAGTCACGACGTTGTAAAACGACGGCCAGTCTTAAGCTCGGGCCCGGTCTCTAGTCC
CGCTACAAACTTCTCTCTGCTGAAGCAGGCTGGAGACGTGGAGGAGAACCCTGGACCTTCCAATTTACTG
ACCGTACACCAAAATTTGCCTGCATTACCGGTCGATGCAACGAGTGATGAGGTTCGCAAGAACCTGATGG
ACATGTTCAGGGATCGCCAGGCGTTTTCTGAGCATACCTGGAAAATGCTTCTGTCCGTTTGCCGGTCGTG
GGCGGCATGGTGCAAGTTGAATAACCGGAAATGGTTTCCCGCAGAACCTGAAGATGTTCGCGATTATCTT
CTATATCTTCAGGCGCGCGGTCTGGCAGTAAAAACTATCCAGCAACATTTGGGCCAGCTAAACATGCTTC
ATCGTCGGTCCGGGCTGCCACGACCAAGTGACAGCAATGCTGTTTCACTGGTTATGCGGCGGATCCGAAA
AGAAAACGTTGATGCCGGTGAACGTGCAAAACAGGCTCTAGCGTTCGAACGCACTGATTTCGACCAGGTT
CGTTCACTCATGGAAAATAGCGATCGCTGCCAGGATATACGTAATCTGGCATTTCTGGGGATTGCTTATA
ACACCCTGTTACGTATAGCCGAAATTGCCAGGATCAGGGTTAAAGATATCTCACGTACTGACGGTGGGAG
AATGTTAATCCATATTGGCAGAACGAAAACGCTGGTTAGCACCGCAGGTGTAGAGAAGGCACTTAGCCTG
GGGGTAACTAAACTGGTCGAGCGATGGATTTCCGTCTCTGGTGTAGCTGATGATCCGAATAACTACCTGT
TTTGCCGGGTCAGAAAAAATGGTGTTGCCGCGCCATCTGCCACCAGCCAGCTATCAACTCGCGCCCTGGA
AGGGATTTTTGAAGCAACTCATCGATTGATTTACGGCGCTAAGGATGACTCTGGTCAGAGATACCTGGCC
TGGTCTGGACACAGTGCCCGTGTCGGAGCCGCGCGAGATATGGCCCGCGCTGGAGTTTCAATACCGGAGA
TCATGCAAGCTGGTGGCTGGACCAATGTAAATATTGTCATGAACTATATCCGTAACCTGGATAGTGAAAC
AGGGGCAATGGTGCGCCTGCTGGAAGATGGCGATCTCGAGCCATCTGCTGGAGACATGAGAGCTGCCAAC
CTTTGGCCAAGCCCGCTCATGATCAAACGCTCTAAGAAGAACAGCCTGGCCTTGTCCCTGACGGCCGACC
AGATGGTCAGTGCCTTGTTGGATGCTGAGCCCCCCATACTCTATTCCGAGTATGATCCTACCAGACCCTT
CAGTGAAGCTTCGATGATGGGCTTACTGACCAACCTGGCAGACAGGGAGCTGGTTCACATGATCAACTGG
GCGAAGAGGGTGCCAGGCTTTGTGGATTTGACCCTCCATGATCAGGTCCACCTTCTAGAATGTGCCTGGC
TAGAGATCCTGATGATTGGCCTCGTCTGGCGCTCCATGGAGCACCCAGTGAAGCTACTGTTTGCTCCTAA
CTTGCTCTTGGACAGGAACCAGGGAAAATGTGTAGAGGGCATGGTGGAGATCTTCGACATGCTGCTGGCT
ACATCATCTCGGTTCCGCATGATGAATCTGCAGGGAGAGGAGTTTGTGTGCCTCAAATCTATTATTTTGC
TTAATTCTGGAGTGTACACATTTCTGTCCAGCACCCTGAAGTCTCTGGAAGAGAAGGACCATATCCACCG
AGTCCTGGACAAGATCACAGACACTTTGATCCACCTGATGGCCAAGGCAGGCCTGACCCTGCAGCAGCAG
CACCAGCGGCTGGCCCAGCTCCTCCTCATCCTCTCCCACATCAGGCACATGAGTAACAAAGGCATGGAGC
ATCTGTACAGCATGAAGTGCAAGAACGTGGTGCCCCTCTATGACCTGCTGCTGGAGGCGGCGGACGCCCA
CCGCCTACATGCGCCCACTAGCCGTGGAGGGGCATCCGTGGAGGAGACGGACCAAAGCCACTTGGCCACT
GCGGGCTCTACTTCATCGCATTCCTTGCAAAAGTATTACATCACGGGGGAGGCAGAGGGTTTCCCTGCCA
CAGCTTAATCTAGAACTATAGTGAGTCGTATTACGTAGATCCAGACATGATAAGATACATTGATGAGTTT
GGACAAACCACAACTAGAATGCAGTGAAAAAAATGCTTTATTTGTGAAATTTGTGATGCTATTGCTTTAT
TTGTAACCATTATAAGCTGCAATAAACAAGTTAACAACAACAATTCGAAGTTCCTATTCTCTAGAAAGTA
TAGGAACTTCTAAGATACATTGATGAGTTTGGACAAACCACAACTAGAATGCAGTGAAAAAAATGCTTTA
TTTGTGAAATTTGTGATGCTATTGCTTTATTTGTAACCATTATAAGCTGCAATAAACAAGTTAACAACAA
CAATTGCATTCATTTTATGTTTCAGGTTCAGGGGGAGGTGTGGGAGGTTTTTTAAAGCAAGTAAAACCTC
TACAAATGTGGTATGGCTGATTATGATCTAGAGTCGCGGCCGCTTTACTTGTACAGCTCGTCCATGCCGC
CGGTGGAGTGGTGGCCCTCGGCGCGCTCGTACTGTTCCACGATGGTGTAGTCCTCGTTGTGGGAGGTGAT
GTCCAGCTTGATGTTGACGTTGTAGGCGCCGGGCAGCTGCACGGGCTTCTTGGCCTTGTAGGTGGTCTTG
ACCTCGGCGTCGTAGTGGCCGCCGTCCTTCAGCTTCAGCCTCTGCTTGATCTCGCCCTTCAGGGCGCCGT
CCTCGGGGTACATCCGCTCGGAGGAGGCCTCCCAGCCCATGGTCTTCTTCTGCATTACGGGGCCGTCGGA
GGGGAAGTTGGTGCCGCGCAGCTTCACCTTGTAGATGAACTCGCCGTCCTGCAGGGAGGAGTCCTGGGTC
ACGGTCACCACGCCGCCGTCCTCGAAGTTCATCACGCGCTCCCACTTGAAGCCCTCGGGGAAGGACAGCT
TCAAGTAGTCGGGGATGTCGGCGGGGTGCTTCACGTAGGCCTTGGAGCCGTACATGAACTGAGGGGACAG
GATGTCCCAGGCGAAGGGCAGGGGGCCGCCCTTGGTCACCTTCAGCTTGGCGGTCTGGGTGCCCTCGTAG
GGGCGGCCCTCGCCCTCGCCCTCGATCTCGAACTCGTGGCCGTTCACGGAGCCCTCCATGTGCACCTTGA
AGCGCATGAACTCCTTGATGATGGCCATGTTGTCATCCTCGCCCTTGCTCACCATGGTGGCGACCGGTAA
TGTCAGACCTGGTAACTCCTTACTGTAACTTATTGCACCTGATGAACAAAAGATGTGAACTGAACGCAAG
TAGGAGGCTAATAGAGGCTAGTACAGTACAAAGATCCCCAAATGATGTGTGCCGGCCTTAGTGGAGGCAG
ACCCCTGGTTATATACCTGTGCTGCAGAAAGAGGGGCTTACAAATGGATCTCTCTGGAATGGCATTATCT
CATGGTGGGAACAGTGTTGTCAGCAGAATCAGCGGGGTGGACTCTGACCTGAGAATGACAGTCTAGCACT
GAATGGCTCAGACAATACTCTTGTGGCCAACTATCACCGGAAAATAAGTGCCTGCCAAAACAAACCAGAC
CAGATGAAGCTACATGGCTGTAGAACGTCAGTATTTAATGTGTTGTGGCCACTTGGTTCACCAGATTTAA
GAGCTAATTTTTTTAAATATCACAGATAATCAATCGCTTTTTTTTTTCTTGACTGAAAAGCTTAGACTGG
AAAATTCTTTGAAAAAGTTTGCACTACAGAAAATAAATACATAACATCCTGCACTGAATGCACACTATTA
ATAGAAAAGAGAGCATTATTGTAGGAAATGTATTGTATATGTACATTCTGTGCATTTCACAATTTTGAAG
TTCCTATTCTCTAGAAAGTATAGGAACTTCGAATTGCATTCATTTTATGTTTCAGGTTCAGGGGGAGGTG
TGGGAGGTTTTTTAATTCCTCAAGAGACCTCTAGACCAGCCAGGACAGAAATGCCTCGACTTCGCTGCTA
CCCAAGGTTGCCGGGTGACGCACACCGTGGAAACGGATGAAGGCACGAACCCAGTGGACATAAGCCTGTT
CGGTTCGTAAGCTGTAATGCAAGTAGCGTATGCGCTCACGCAACTGGTCCAGAACCTTGACCGAACGCAG
CGGTGGTAACGGCGCAGTGGCGGTTTTCATGGCTTGTTATGACTGTTTTTTTGGGGTACAGTCTATGCCT
CGGGCATCCAAGCAGCAAGCGCGTTACGCCGTGGGTCGATGTTTGATGTTATGGAGCAGCAACGATGTTA
CGCAGCAGGGCAGTCGCCCTAAAACAAAGTTAAACATTATGAGGGAAGCGGTGATCGCCGAAGTATCGAC
TCAACTATCAGAGGTAGTTGGCGTCATCGAGCGCCATCTCGAACCGACGTTGCTGGCCGTACATTTGTAC
GGCTCCGCAGTGGATGGCGGCCTGAAGCCACACAGTGATATTGATTTGCTGGTTACGGTGACCGTAAGGC
TTGATGAAACAACGCGGCGAGCTTTGATCAACGACCTTTTGGAAACTTCGGCTTCCCCTGGAGAGAGCGA
GATTCTCCGCGCTGTAGAAGTCACCATTGTTGTGCACGACGACATCATTCCGTGGCGTTATCCAGCTAAG
CGCGAACTGCAATTTGGAGAATGGCAGCGCAATGACATTCTTGCAGGTATCTTCGAGCCAGCCACGATCG
ACATTGATCTGGCTATCTTGCTGACAAAAGCAAGAGAACATAGCGTTGCCTTGGTAGGTCCAGCGGCGGA
GGAACTCTTTGATCCGGTTCCTGAACAGGATCTATTTGAGGCGCTAAATGAAACCTTAACGCTATGGAAC
TCGCCGCCCGACTGGGCTGGCGATGAGCGAAATGTAGTGCTTACGTTGTCCCGCATTTGGTACAGCGCAG
TAACCGGCAAAATCGCGCCGAAGGATGTCGCTGCCGACTGGGCAATGGAGCGCCTGCCGGCCCAGTATCA
GCCCGTCATACTTGAAGCTAGACAGGCTTATCTTGGACAAGAAGAAGATCGCTTGGCCTCGCGCGCAGAT
CAGTTGGAAGAATTTGTCCACTACGTGAAAGGCGAGATCACCAAGGTAGTCGGCAAATAACCCTCGAGCC
ACCCATGACCAAAATCCCTTAACGTGAGTTACGCGTCGTTCCACTGAGCGTCAGACCCCGTAGAAAAGAT
CAAAGGATCTTCTTGAGATCCTTTTTTTCTGCGCGTAATCTGCTGCTTGCAAACAAAAAAACCACCGCTA
CCAGCGGTGGTTTGTTTGCCGGATCAAGAGCTACCAACTCTTTTTCCGAAGGTAACTGGCTTCAGCAGAG
CGCAGATACCAAATACTGTTCTTCTAGTGTAGCCGTAGTTAGGCCACCACTTCAAGAACTCTGTAGCACC
GCCTACATACCTCGCTCTGCTAATCCTGTTACCAGTGGCTGCTGCCAGTGGCGATAAGTCGTGTCTTACC
GGGTTGGACTCAAGACGATAGTTACCGGATAAGGCGCAGCGGTCGGGCTGAACGGGGGGTTCGTGCACAC
AGCCCAGCTTGGAGCGAACGACCTACACCGAACTGAGATACCTACAGCGTGAGCTATGAGAAAGCGCCAC
GCTTCCCGAAGGGAGAAAGGCGGACAGGTATCCGGTAAGCGGCAGGGTCGGAACAGGAGAGCGCACGAGG
GAGCTTCCAGGGGGAAACGCCTGGTATCTTTATAGTCCTGTCGGGTTTCGCCACCTCTGACTTGAGCGTC
GATTTTTGTGATGCTCGTCAGGGGGGCGGAGCCTATGGAAAAACGCCAGCAACGCGGCCTTTTTACGGTT
CCTGGCCTTTTGCTGGCCTTTTGCTCACATGTTCTTTCCTGCGTTATCCCCTGATTCTGTGGATAACCGT
ATTACCGCCTTTGAGTGAGCTGATACCGCTCGCCGCAGCCGAACGACCGAGCGCAGCGAGTCAGTGAGCG
AGGAAGCGGAAGAGCGCCCAATACGCAAACCGCCTCTCCCCGCGCGTTGGCCGATTCATTAATGCAGCTG
GCACGACAGGTTTCCCGACTGGAAAGCGGGCAGTGAGCGCAACGCAATTAATACGCGTACCGCTAGCCAG
GAAGAGTTTGTAGAAACGCAAAAAGGCCATCCGTCAGGATGGCCTTCTGCTTAGTTTGATGCCTGGCAGT
TTATGGCGGGCGTCCTGCCCGCCACCCTCCGGGCCGTTGCTTCACAACGTTCA
Features (pLannotate 1.2.2; 17 found; start..end, strand, type, name):
     57..100     +  terminator     rrnB T1 terminator: Escherichia coli rrnB; transcription terminator T1 from the E. coli rrnB gene
    147..183     -  CDS            lacZα (fragment): LacZα fragment of β-galactosidase; lacZ fragment
    269..1294    +  CDS            Cre: site-specific recombinase Cre is a site-specific recombinase from bacteriophage P1. Recombination occurs at loxP sequences.
   1307..2242    +  CDS            ERT2: mutated ligand-binding domain of the human estrogen receptor (Feil et al., 1997)
   2256..2273    -  promoter       T7 promoter (fragment): promoter for bacteriophage T7 RNA polymerase
   2278..2412    -  polyA_signal   SV40 poly(A) signal: SV40 polyadenylation signal
   2427..2460    +  protein_bind   FRT (minimal): supports FLP-mediated excision but not integration (Turan and Bode, 2011) FLP recombinase from the Saccharomyces cerevisiae 2μ plasmid
   2461..2582    -  polyA_signal   SV40 poly(A) signal: SV40 polyadenylation signal
   2605..2688    -  CDS            large T antigen (fragment): large T antigen from SV40 (simian virus 40)
   2708..3415    -  CDS            mCherry: mCherry is a basic (constitutively fluorescent) red fluorescent protein published in 2004, derived from Discosoma sp.. It is reported to be a very rapidly-maturing monomer with low acid sensitivity.
   4057..4090    +  protein_bind   FRT (minimal): supports FLP-mediated excision but not integration (Turan and Bode, 2011) FLP recombinase from the Saccharomyces cerevisiae 2μ plasmid
   4257..4280    +  promoter       Pc promoter (fragment): intI1 (promoter lies within the coding sequence); class 1 integron promoter
   4456..4512    +  CDS            GmR (fragment): gentamycin acetyltransferase; aacC1; confers resistance to gentamycin
   4519..5310    +  CDS            SmR: aminoglycoside adenylyltransferase (Murphy, 1985); aadA; confers resistance to spectinomycin and streptomycin
   5403..5991    +  rep_origin     ori: high-copy-number ColE1/pMB1/pBR322/pUC origin of replication
   6174..6266    +  CDS            lacI (fragment): lac repressor; lacI; The lac repressor binds to the lac operator to inhibit transcription in E. coli. This inhibition can be relieved by adding lactose or isopropyl-β-D-thiogalactopyranoside (IPTG).
   6321..6348    -  terminator     rrnB T2 terminator: transcription terminator T2 from the E. coli rrnB gene
