[The description below was written by a language model from this plasmid's Addgene catalogue record and pLannotate feature annotations shown in this document.]
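Description:
pMC-ME_P2A-CreER-pA ORF3 FRT-acry:mCherry-pA-FRT is a 6,423 bp middle-entry plasmid for a "Mini-Golden" (Golden Gate–style) assembly system. It is built on the pU6a:sgRNA#3 backbone and intended for constructing mini-circle knock-in donors for zebrafish genome editing. It is propagated in E. coli through a high-copy ColE1/pUC-type origin and selected with spectinomycin via the aadA (SmR) gene. Short fragments of lacZα, lacI, a gentamicin resistance gene, an integron Pc promoter and the rrnB T1/T2 terminators appear to be backbone remnants. According to the record, the cargo is flanked by BsaI sites, so a type IIS digest can release it for ordered ligation with other modules. These sites are not annotated in the feature table.

The payload has two parts. The first is a promoterless P2A-CreER cassette: Cre recombinase fused to the ERT2 mutant estrogen receptor ligand-binding domain, followed by an SV40 polyadenylation signal. The P2A peptide is named in the record but not annotated; it would let CreER be co-translated with, and separated from, an endogenous protein once the cassette is inserted in frame. "ORF3" presumably denotes one of three reading-frame versions. The ERT2 fusion makes recombinase activity tamoxifen-inducible.

The second part, in the opposite orientation, is an mCherry reporter with its own SV40 poly(A), bracketed by two minimal FRT sites. The name indicates it is driven by an acry (presumably alpha-crystallin, lens-specific) promoter, which likely occupies the unannotated region upstream of mCherry. This cassette would serve as a visible screening marker for carriers of the integrated donor, and FLP recombinase can later excise it to leave only the CreER knock-in.
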