Addgene plasmid #200547: pMC-ME_P2A-CreER-pA ORF3 FRT-acry:mCherry-pA-FRT
Purpose: mini circle middle entry plasmid for P2A-CreER-pA (ORF 3) FRT-acry:mCherry-pA-FRT with flanking BsaI cut sites
Depositing lab: Junsu Kang. Depositing organization: University of Wisconsin, Madison. Publication: Advancing knock-in approaches for robust genome editing in zebrafish. Rodriguez-Parks A, Beezley EG, Manna S, Silaban I, Almutawa SI, Cao S, Ahmed H, Guyer M, Baker S, Richards MP, Kang J. Biol Open. 2026 Feb 2:bio.062472. doi: 10.1242/bio.062472. PubMed 41630603.
Backbone
  Vector backbone: pU6a:sgRNA#3
  Backbone manufacturer: Addgene #64247
  Total vector size (bp): 6423
  Vector type: Mini-Golden
Growth in bacteria
  Bacterial resistance: Spectinomycin, 50 μg/mL
  Growth temperature: 37°C
  Growth strain: DH5alpha
  Copy number: Unknown
Gene/Insert
  Gene/Insert name: CreER, mCherry
Terms and licenses: Academic/Nonprofit Terms; Industry Terms: Not Available to Industry
How to cite: pMC-ME_P2A-CreER-pA ORF3 FRT-acry:mCherry-pA-FRT was a gift from Junsu Kang (Addgene plasmid # 200547 ; http://n2t.net/addgene:200547 ; RRID:Addgene_200547)
